>Addgene plasmid #81051 | pET28-mTDGa.1 | depositor full sequence | sequence record 157191 | pET28-mTDGa.1 sequence 6589 bps
ATTCACCACCCTGAATTGACTCTCTTCCGGGCGCTATCATGCCATACCGCGAAAGGTTTTGCGCCATTCG
ATGGTGTCCGGGATCTCGACGCTCTCCCTTATGCGACTCCTGCATTAGGAAGCAGCCCAGTAGTAGGTTG
AGGCCGTTGAGCACCGCCGCCGCAAGGAATGGTGCATGCAAGGAGATGGCGCCCAACAGTCCCCCGGCCA
CGGGGCCTGCCACCATACCCACGCCGAAACAAGCGCTCATGAGCCCGAAGTGGCGAGCCCGATCTTCCCC
ATCGGTGATGTCGGCGATATAGGCGCCAGCAACCGCACCTGTGGCGCCGGTGATGCCGGCCACGATGCGT
CCGGCGTAGAGGATCGAGATCTCGATCCCGCGAAATTAATACGACTCACTATAGGGGAATTGTGAGCGGA
TAACAATTCCCCTCTAGAAATAATTTTGTTTAACTTTAAGAAGGAGATATACCATGGGCAGCAGCCATCA
TCATCATCATCACAGCAGCGGCCTGGTGCCGCGCGGCAGCCATATGGCTAGCATGGACGCAGAGGCCGCG
CGCAGCTATTCTCTGGAGCAAGTTCAAGCTTTGTATTCATTTCCATTTCAACAAATGATGGCAGAAGTTC
CTAACATGGCAGTCACGACTGGACAGCAGGTGCCAGCAGTAGCTCCTAACATGGCAACCGTGACAGAACA
GCAGGTGCCCGCAGACGCTCCTGTCCAGGAACCTGCACCAGAAGCTCCAAAGAGAAGGAAAAGGAAACCC
AGAGCAGCAGAGCCCCAGGAACCAGTGGAGCCCAAAAAACCTGCTACGTCGAAGAAATCCGGCAAGTCTA
CAAAATCAAAGGAAAAGCAGGAGAAAATCACAGACGCGTTTAAAGTGAAAAGGAAAGTGGACCGCTTCAA
CGGCGTCTCTGAAGCTGAGCTTCTGACCAAGACTCTTCCTGACATTTTGACCTTCAATCTGGATATTGTG
ATCATTGGCATTGCCCCGGGATTAATGGCTGCTTACAAAGGACATCACTACCCTGGGCCTGGAAATCACT
TCTGGAAGTGTCTGTTCATGTCGGGGCTGAGTGAGGTGCAGCTGAATCACATGGATGACCACACCTTACC
CGGCAAGTACGGCATCGGATTCACCAACATGGTGGAACGGACGACGCCGGGCAGCAAGGATCTGTCTAGT
AAAGAGTTCCGGGAAGGAGGGCGCATCCTGGTGCAGAAACTGCAGAAATATCAGCCACGAATAGCGGTGT
TTAATGGAAAATGTATTTATGAAATTTTCAGTAAAGAAGTTTTTGGAGTAAAGGTTAAGAACTTGGAATT
TGGGCTTCAACCCCACAAGATCCCAGACACAGAAACTCTGTGCTACGTCATGCCGTCGTCCAGCGCCAGA
TGTGCTCAGTTTCCCCGGGCCCAGGACAAAGTTCATTACTACATTAAGCTGAAGGACTTGAGAGACCAGC
TGAAAGGCATTGAACGCAACACCGACGTTCAGGAAGTGCAGTATACATTTGACCTGCAGCTTGCGCAAGA
GGACGCAAAGAAGATGGCTGTTAAGGAAGAAAAGTATGATCCAGGCTATGAGGCAGCTTACGGCGGCGCC
TATGGGGAAAACCCATGTAATGGGGAACCTTGTGGCATTGCTTCAAATGGGCTAACAGCCCACAGTGCGG
AGCCGAGAGGAGAAGCGACCCCCGGCGATGTTCCAAATGGGCAGTGGATGGCACAGTCGTTTGCAGAGCA
GATCCCTTCTTTTAATAATTGTGGGACCCGAGAGCAGGAAGAAGAGAGCCACGCTTAGGTCGACAAGCTT
GCGGCCGCACTCGAGCACCACCACCACCACCACTGAGATCCGGCTGCTAACAAAGCCCGAAAGGAAGCTG
AGTTGGCTGCTGCCACCGCTGAGCAATAACTAGCATAACCCCTTGGGGCCTCTAAACGGGTCTTGAGGGG
TTTTTTGCTGAAAGGAGGAACTATATCCGGATTGGCGAATGGG
[124 nt withheld, positions 2004-2127]
C
[91 nt withheld, positions 2129-2219]
A
[49 nt withheld, positions 2221-2269]
CCTTTGACGTTGGAGTCCACGTTCTTT
[37 nt withheld, positions 2297-2333]
ACCCTATCTCGGTCTATTCTTTTGATTTATAAGGGATTTTGCCGATTTCGGCCTATTGGTTAAAAAATGA
GCTGATTTAACAAAAATTTAACGCGAATTTTAACAAAATATTAACGTTTACAATTTCAGGTGGCACTTTT
CGGGGAAATGTGCGCGGAACCCCTATTTGTTTATTTTTCTAAATACATTCAAATATGTATCCGCTCATGA
ATTAATTCTTAGAAAAACTCATCGAGCATCAAATGAAACTGCAATTTATTCATATCAGGATTATCAATAC
CATATTTTTGAAAAAGCCGTTTCTGTAATGAAGGAGAAAACTCACCGAGGCAGTTCCATAGGATGGCAAG
ATCCTGGTATCGGTCTGCGATTCCGACTCGTCCAACATCAATACAACCTATTAATTTCCCCTCGTCAAAA
ATAAGGTTATCAAGTGAGAAATCACCATGAGTGACGACTGAATCCGGTGAGAATGGCAAAAGTTTATGCA
TTTCTTTCCAGACTTGTTCAACAGGCCAGCCATTACGCTCGTCATCAAAATCACTCGCATCAACCAAACC
GTTATTCATTCGTGATTGCGCCTGAGCGAGACGAAATACGCGATCGCTGTTAAAAGGACAATTACAAACA
GGAATCGAATGCAACCGGCGCAGGAACACTGCCAGCGCATCAACAATATTTTCACCTGAATCAGGATATT
CTTCTAATACCTGGAATGCTGTTTTCCCGGGGATCGCAGTGGTGAGTAACCATGCATCATCAGGAGTACG
GATAAAATGCTTGATGGTCGGAAGAGGCATAAATTCCGTCAGCCAGTTTAGTCTGACCATCTCATCTGTA
ACATCATTGGCAACGCTACCTTTGCCATGTTTCAGAAACAACTCTGGCGCATCGGGCTTCCCATACAATC
GATAGATTGTCGCACCTGATTGCCCGACATTATCGCGAGCCCATTTATACCCATATAAATCAGCATCCAT
GTTGGAATTTAATCGCGGCCTAGAGCAAGACGTTTCCCGTTGAATATGGCTCATAACACCCCTTGTATTA
CTGTTTATGTAAGCAGACAGTTTTATTGTTCATGACCAAAATCCCTTAACGTGAGTTTTCGTTCCACTGA
GCGTCAGACCCCGTAGAAAAGATCAAAGGATCTTCTTGAGATCCTTTTTTTCTGCGCGTAATCTGCTGCT
TGCAAACAAAAAAACCACCGCTACCAGCGGTGGTTTGTTTGCCGGATCAAGAGCTACCAACTCTTTTTCC
GAAGGTAACTGGCTTCAGCAGAGCGCAGATACCAAATACTGTCCTTCTAGTGTAGCCGTAGTTAGGCCAC
CACTTCAAGAACTCTGTAGCACCGCCTACATACCTCGCTCTGCTAATCCTGTTACCAGTGGCTGCTGCCA
GTGGCGATAAGTCGTGTCTTACCGGGTTGGACTCAAGACGATAGTTACCGGATAAGGCGCAGCGGTCGGG
CTGAACGGGGGGTTCGTGCACACAGCCCAGCTTGGAGCGAACGACCTACACCGAACTGAGATACCTACAG
CGTGAGCTATGAGAAAGCGCCACGCTTCCCGAAGGGAGAAAGGCGGACAGGTATCCGGTAAGCGGCAGGG
TCGGAACAGGAGAGCGCACGAGGGAGCTTCCAGGGGGAAACGCCTGGTATCTTTATAGTCCTGTCGGGTT
TCGCCACCTCTGACTTGAGCGTCGATTTTTGTGATGCTCGTCAGGGGGGCGGAGCCTATGGAAAAACGCC
AGCAACGCGGCCTTTTTACGGTTCCTGGCCTTTTGCTGGCCTTTTGCTCACATGTTCTTTCCTGCGTTAT
CCCCTGATTCTGTGGATAACCGTATTACCGCCTTTGAGTGAGCTGATACCGCTCGCCGCAGCCGAACGAC
CGAGCGCAGCGAGTCAGTGAGCGAGGAAGCGGAAGAGCGCCTGATGCGGTATTTTCTCCTTACGCATCTG
TGCGGTATTTCACACCGCATATATGGTGCACTCTCAGTACAATCTGCTCTGATGCCGCATAGTTAAGCCA
GTATACACTCCGCTATCGCTACGTGACTGGGTCATGGCTGCGCCCCGACACCCGCCAACACCCGCTGACG
CGCCCTGACGGGCTTGTCTGCTCCCGGCATCCGCTTACAGACAAGCTGTGACCGTCTCCGGGAGCTGCAT
GTGTCAGAGGTTTTCACCGTCATCACCGAAACGCGCGAGGCAGCTGCGGTAAAGCTCATCAGCGTGGTCG
TGAAGCGATTCACAGATGTCTGCCTGTTCATCCGCGTCCAGCTCGTTGAGTTTCTCCAGAAGCGTTAATG
TCTGGCTTCTGATAAAGCGGGCCATGTTAAGGGCGGTTTTTTCCTGTTTGGTCACTGATGCCTCCGTGTA
AGGGGGATTTCTGTTCATGGGGGTAATGATACCGATGAAACGAGAGAGGATGCTCACGATACGGGTTACT
GATGATGAACATGCCCGGTTACTGGAACGTTGTGAGGGTAAACAACTGGCGGTATGGATGCGGCGGGACC
AGAGAAAAATCACTCAGGGTCAATGCCAGCGCTTCGTTAATACAGATGTAGGTGTTCCACAGGGTAGCCA
GCAGCATCCTGCGATGCAGATCCGGAACATAATGGTGCAGGGCGCTGACTTCCGCGTTTCCAGACTTTAC
GAAACACGGAAACCGAAGACCATTCATGTTGTTGCTCAGGTCGCAGACGTTTTGCAGCAGCAGTCGCTTC
ACGTTCGCTCGCGTATCGGTGATTCATTCTGCTAACCAGTAAGGCAACCCCGCCAGCCTAGCCGGGTCCT
CAACGACAGGAGCACGATCATGCGCACCCGTGGGGCCGCCATGCCGGCGATAATGGCCTGCTTCTCGCCG
AAACGTTTGGTGGCGGGACCAGTGACGAAGGCTTGAGCGAGGGCGTGCAAGATTCCGAATACCGCAAGCG
ACAGGCCGATCATCGTCGCGCTCCAGCGAAAGCGGTCCTCGCCGAAAATGACCCAGAGCGCTGCCGGCAC
CTGTCCTACGAGTTGCATGATAAAGAAGACAGTCATAAGTGCGGCGACGATAGTCATGCCCCGCGCCCAC
CGGAAGGAGCTGACTGGGTTGAAGGCTCTCAAGGGCATCGGTCGAGATCCCGGTGCCTAATGAGTGAGCT
AACTTACATTAATTGCGTTGCGCTCACTGCCCGCTTTCCAGTCGGGAAACCTGTCGTGCCAGCTGCATTA
ATGAATCGGCCAACGCGCGGGGAGAGGCGGTTTGCGTATTGGGCGCCAGGGTGGTTTTTCTTTTCACCAG
TGAGACGGGCAACAGCTGATTGCCCTTCACCGCCTGGCCCTGAGAGAGTTGCAGCAAGCGGTCCACGCTG
GTTTGCCCCAGCAGGCGAAAATCCTGTTTGATGGTGGTTAACGGCGGGATATAACATGAGCTGTCTTCGG
TATCGTCGTATCCCACTACCGAGATATCCGCACCAACGCGCAGCCCGGACTCGGTAATGGCGCGCATTGC
GCCCAGCGCCATCTGATCGTTGGCAACCAGCATCGCAGTGGGAACGATGCCCTCATTCAGCATTTGCATG
GTTTGTTGAAAACCGGACATGGCACTCCAGTCGCCTTCCCGTTCCGCTATCGGCTGAATTTGATTGCGAG
TGAGATATTTATGCCAGCCAGCCAGACGCAGACGCGCCGAGACAGAACTTAATGGGCCCGCTAACAGCGC
GATTTGCTGGTGACCCAATGCGACCAGATGCTCCACGCCCAGTCGCGTACCGTCTTCATGGGAGAAAATA
ATACTGTTGATGGGTGTCTGGTCAGAGACATCAAGAAATAACGCCGGAACATTAGTGCAGGCAGCTTCCA
CAGCAATGGCATCCTGGTCATCCAGCGGATAGTTAATGATCAGCCCACTGACGCGTTGCGCGAGAAGATT
GTGCACCGCCGCTTTACAGGCTTCGACGCCGCTTCGTTCTACCATCGACACCACCACGCTGGCACCCAGT
TGATCGGCGCGAGATTTAATCGCCGCGACAATTTGCGACGGCGCGTGCAGGGCCAGACTGGAGGTGGCAA
CGCCAATCAGCAACGACTGTTTGCCCGCCAGTTGTTGTGCCACGCGGTTGGGAATGTAATTCAGCTCCGC
CATCGCCGCTTCCACTTTTTCCCGCGTTTTCGCAGAAACGTGGCTGGCCTGGTTCACCACGCGGGAAACG
GTCTGATAAGAGACACCGGCATACTCTGCGACATCGTATAACGTTACTGGTTTCAC
Features (pLannotate 1.2.2; 21 found; start..end, strand, type, name):
      1..78      -  promoter       lacI promoter: lacI
     86..365     -  CDS            TcR (fragment): tetracycline efflux protein; tet; confers resistance to tetracycline
    387..405     +  promoter       T7 promoter: promoter for bacteriophage T7 RNA polymerase
    406..430     +  protein_bind   lac operator: The lac repressor binds to the lac operator to inhibit transcription in E. coli. This inhibition can be relieved by adding lactose or isopropyl-β-D-thiogalactopyranoside (IPTG). lac repressor encoded by lacI
    445..467     +  RBS            RBS: efficient ribosome binding site from bacteriophage T7 gene 10 (Olins and Rangwala, 1989)
    486..502     +  CDS            capTEV™ (fragment): composite tag for in vivo biotinylation, TEV protease cleavage, and 6xHis tagging
    513..530     +  CDS            thrombin site: thrombin recognition and cleavage site
    543..1805    +  CDS            Tdg: TDG_MOUSE - Experimental evidence at protein level: Swiss-Prot protein existence level 1. DNA glycosylase that plays a key role in active DNA demethylation: specifically recognizes and binds 5-formylcytosine (5fC) and 5-carboxylcytosine (5caC) in the context of CpG sites and mediates their excision through base-excision repair (BER) to install an unmethylated cytosine (PubMed:21817016). Cannot remove 5- hydroxymethylcytosine (5hmC). According to an alternative model, involved in DNA demethylation by mediating DNA glycolase activity toward 5-hydroxymethyluracil (5hmU) produced by deamination of
   1836..1853    +  CDS            9xHis (fragment): 9xHis affinity tag
   1863..1912    +  CDS            SET1 (fragment): solubility-enhancement tag derived from T7 phage gene 10B
   1920..1967    +  terminator     T7 terminator: transcription terminator for bacteriophage T7 RNA polymerase
   2004..2459    +  rep_origin     f1 ori (sequence partly withheld): f1 bacteriophage origin of replication; arrow indicates direction of (+) strand synthesis
   2486..2543    +  promoter       AmpR promoter (fragment): bla
   2552..3367    -  CDS            KanR: aminoglycoside phosphotransferase; aph(3')-Ia; confers resistance to kanamycin in bacteria or G418 (Geneticin®) in eukaryotes
   3489..4077    +  rep_origin     ori: high-copy-number ColE1/pMB1/pBR322/pUC origin of replication
   4263..4405    -  misc_feature   bom: basis of mobility region from pBR322
   4507..4698    -  CDS            rop: Rop protein, which maintains plasmids at low copy number; rop
   4715..5095    +  CDS            YPB1_ECOLX: Protein predicted: Swiss-Prot protein existence level 4. From Escherichia coli.
   5167..5458    -  CDS            TcR (fragment): tetracycline efflux protein; tet; confers resistance to tetracycline
   5473..5494    -  protein_bind   CAP binding site: CAP binding activates transcription in the presence of cAMP. E. coli catabolite activator protein
   5507..6589    -  CDS            lacI: lac repressor; lacI; The lac repressor binds to the lac operator to inhibit transcription in E. coli. This inhibition can be relieved by adding lactose or isopropyl-β-D-thiogalactopyranoside (IPTG).
