[The description below was written by a language model from this plasmid's Addgene catalogue record and pLannotate feature annotations shown in this document.]
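Description:
pET28-mTDGa.1 is a bacterial expression plasmid built on the Novagen pET28c backbone (about 6.6 kb in total) for producing a catalytically inactive form of mouse thymine DNA glycosylase (TDG) in E. coli. It is selected with kanamycin through an aph(3')-Ia resistance gene. It replicates from a pBR322-type ColE1 origin that retains the bom and rop elements, which fits the low copy number given in the record. An f1 origin is also present. The short tetracycline-resistance, AmpR promoter and other tag "fragments" in the automated annotation look like backbone remnants or partial sequence matches rather than functional parts.

The 1,263 bp Tdg coding sequence was cloned between NheI and SalI, both of which are retained. It sits downstream of a T7 promoter with an adjacent lac operator and the T7 gene 10 ribosome binding site, and is followed by the T7 terminator. The plasmid-borne lacI gene supplies repressor, so transcription stays off until IPTG is added in a host that provides T7 RNA polymerase. The protein is fused at its N terminus to the backbone 6xHis tag, followed by a thrombin cleavage site, which allows metal-affinity purification and optional tag removal. A second His-coding stretch lies downstream of the insert, but the record lists only the N-terminal tag, so it is presumably not translated.

The insert carries an asparagine 151 to alanine substitution, which the record describes as making the enzyme catalytically dead. TDG normally excises 5-formylcytosine and 5-carboxylcytosine at CpG sites to initiate base excision repair during active DNA demethylation. The purified mutant therefore suits use as a glycosylase-deficient control in biochemical reconstitution of TET–TDG–BER demethylation.
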