Addgene plasmid #81051: pET28-mTDGa.1
Purpose: bacterial expression of catalytically dead murine TDG
Depositing lab: Primo Schaer. Depositing organization: University of Basel. Publication: Biochemical reconstitution of TET1-TDG-BER-dependent active DNA demethylation reveals a highly coordinated mechanism. Weber AR, Krawczyk C, Robertson AB, Kusnierczyk A, Vagbo CB, Schuermann D, Klungland A, Schar P. Nat Commun. 2016 Mar 2;7:10806. doi: 10.1038/ncomms10806. PubMed 26932196.
Backbone
  Vector backbone: pET28c
  Backbone manufacturer: Novagen
  Backbone size w/o insert (bp): 5367
  Total vector size (bp): 6589
  Vector type: Bacterial Expression
Growth in bacteria
  Bacterial resistance: Kanamycin, 50 μg/mL
  Growth temperature: 37°C
  Growth strain: DH5alpha
  Copy number: Low Copy
Gene/Insert
  Gene/Insert name: TDG
  Species: M. musculus (mouse)
  Insert size (bp): 1263
  Mutation: asparagine 151 changed to alanine
  GenBank ID: NM_011561.2
  Entrez Gene: Tdg (a.k.a. E130317C12Rik, JZA-3, Jza1)
  Promoter: T7
  Tag / fusion protein: 6HIS (N terminal on backbone)
  Cloning method: Restriction Enzyme; 5′ cloning site NheI (not destroyed); 3′ cloning site SalI (not destroyed)
  Sequencing primers: 5′ T7_promoter; 3′ T7_terminal_primer
Terms and licenses: Academic/Nonprofit Terms; Industry Terms: Not Available to Industry
How to cite: pET28-mTDGa.1 was a gift from Primo Schaer (Addgene plasmid # 81051 ; http://n2t.net/addgene:81051 ; RRID:Addgene_81051)
