>Addgene plasmid #81051 | pET28-mTDGa.1 | addgene partial sequence | sequence record 157190 | T7 5'-TAATACGACTCACTATAGGG-3'
ATAATTTTGTTTAACTTTAAGAAGGAGATATACCATGGGCAGCAGCCATCATCATCATCATCACAGCAGC
GGCCTGGTGCCGCGCGGCAGCCATATGGCTAGCATGGACGCAGAGGCCGCGCGCAGCTATTCTCTGGAGC
AAGTTCAAGCTTTGTATTCATTTCCATTTCAACAAATGATGGCAGAAGTTCCTAACATGGCAGTCACGAC
TGGACAGCAGGTGCCAGCAGTAGCTCCTAACATGGCAACCGTGACAGAACAGCAGGTGCCCGCAGACGCT
CCTGTCCAGGAACCTGCACCAGAAGCTCCAAAGAGAAGGAAAAGGAAACCCAGAGCAGCAGAGCCCCAGG
AACCAGTGGAGCCCAAAAAACCTGCTACGTCGAAGAAATCCGGCAAGTCTACAAAATCAAAGGAAAAGCA
GGAGAAAATCACAGACGCGTTTAAAGTGAAAAGGAAAGTGGACCGCTTCAACGGCGTCTCTGAAGCTGAG
CTTCTGACCAAGACTCTTCCTGACATTTTGACCTTCAATCTGGATATTGTGATCATTGGCATTGCCCCGG
GATTAATGGCTGCTTACAAAGGACATCACTACCCTGGGCCTGGAAATCACTTCTGGAAGTGTCTGTTCAT
GTCGGGGCTGAGTGAGGTGCAGCTGAATCACATGGATGACCACACCTTACCCGGCAAGTACGGCATCGGA
TTCACCAACATGGTGGAACGGACGACGCCGGGCAGCAAGGATCTGTCTAGTAAAGAGTTCCGGGAAGGAG
GGCGCATCCTGGTGCAGAAACTGCAGAA
