>Addgene plasmid #81051 | pET28-mTDGa.1 | addgene partial sequence | sequence record 157193 | T7term 5'-GCTAGTTATTGCTCAGCGG-3'
GTTAGCAGCCGGATCTCAGTGGTGGTGGTGGTGGTGCTCGAGTGCGGCCGCAAGCTTGTCGACCTAAGCG
TGGCTCTCTTCTTCCTGCTCTCGGGTCCCACAATTATTAAAAGAAGGGATCTGCTCTGCAAACGACTGTG
CCATCCACTGCCCATTTGGAACATCGCCGGGGGTCGCTTCTCCTCTCGGCTCCGCACTGTGGGCTGTTAG
CCCATTTGAAGCAATGCCACAAGGTTCCCCATTACATGGGTTTTCCCCATAGGCGCCGCCGTAAGCTGCC
TCATAGCCTGGATCATACTTTTCTTCCTTAACAGCCATCTTCTTTGCGTCCTCTTGCGCAAGCTGCAGGT
CAAATGTATACTGCACTTCCTGAACGTCGGTGTTGCGTTCAATGCCTTTCAGCTGGTCTCTCAAGTCCTT
CAGCTTAATGTAGTAATGAACTTTGTCCTGGGCCCGGGGAAACTGAGCACATCTGGCGCTGGACGACGGC
ATGACGTAGCACAGAGTTTCTGTGTCTGGGATCTTGTGGGGTTGAAGCCCAAATTCCAAGTTCTTAACCT
TTACTCCAAAAACTTCTTTACTGAAAATTTCATAAATACATTTTCCATTAAACACCGCTATTCGTGGCTG
ATATTTCTGCAGTTTCTGCACCAGGATGCGCCCTCCTTCCCGGAACTCTTTACTAGACAGATCCTTGCTG
CCCGGCGTCGTCCGTTCCACCATGTTGGTGAATCCGATGCCGTACTTGCCGGGTAAGGTGTGGTCATCCA
TGTGATTCAGCTGCACCTCACTCAGCC
